Addgene plasmid #104787: pSC13
Purpose: CRISPR/Cas9 2xplex gRNA targeting Medtr2g044580 (ERDJ2). Also expresses Cas9 from Gmubi promoter
Depositing lab: Nevin Young. Depositing organization: University of Minnesota. Publication: Validating Genome-Wide Association Candidates Controlling Quantitative Variation in Nodulation. Curtin SJ, Tiffin P, Guhlin J, Trujillo DI, Burghart LT, Atkins P, Baltes NJ, Denny R, Voytas DF, Stupar RM, Young ND. Plant Physiol. 2017 Feb;173(2):921-931. doi: 10.1104/pp.16.01923. Epub 2017 Jan 5. PubMed 28057894.
Backbone
  Vector backbone: pSC218
  Vector type: Plant Expression, CRISPR
Growth in bacteria
  Bacterial resistance: Kanamycin, 50 μg/mL
  Growth temperature: 37°C
  Growth strain: DH5alpha
  Copy number: Low Copy
Gene/Insert
  Gene/Insert name: Medtr2g044580 (alt name: ERDJ2)
  gRNA/shRNA sequence: ggtactgaaggttagcgacgag, gaatattgatggggcatctggg
  Cloning method: Gateway Cloning
Terms and licenses: Academic/Nonprofit Terms; Industry Terms: Not Available to Industry
Depositor comments: 112-15:1.1. Alternative name of plasmid: pSG218GG
How to cite: pSC13 was a gift from Nevin Young (Addgene plasmid # 104787 ; http://n2t.net/addgene:104787 ; RRID:Addgene_104787)
