[The description below was written by a language model from this plasmid's Addgene catalogue record and pLannotate feature annotations shown in this document.]
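Description:
pSC13 (also recorded as pSG218GG) is an 18.9 kb plant-expression CRISPR/Cas9 binary vector built on the pSC218 backbone by Gateway cloning. It is designed to mutate Medtr2g044580 (ERDJ2), a gene whose locus name points to Medicago truncatula. The backbone carries the hallmarks of a broad-host-range IncP/RK2-type plasmid: oriV with its activating replication protein trfA, an oriT with traJ and a traI fragment for conjugal mobilisation, and remnants of tetracycline-resistance genes, an IS1 element and a ColE1 origin fragment. This fits the recorded low copy number. Bacterial selection is by kanamycin through the aphA-3 KanR gene. Nopaline-type right and left T-DNA border repeats flank the payload, which implies Agrobacterium-mediated delivery, although the record does not name the method.

Within the T-DNA, attB1 and attB5 sites bracket a plant codon-optimised Streptococcus pyogenes Cas9 that contains the potato IV2 intron, carries an N-terminal 2xFLAG tag and ends in a NOS terminator. The catalogue entry states that Cas9 is driven by the Gmubi (soybean ubiquitin) promoter. This promoter is not annotated in the feature table, but it probably lies in the unannotated stretch upstream of attB1. Downstream, two gRNA scaffolds sit among attB2 sites and correspond to the two guides against ERDJ2; their promoters are not annotated. An OCS terminator follows. A CaMV 35S-driven bar gene (phosphinothricin acetyltransferase) with a NOS terminator allows selection of transformed plant tissue with bialaphos or phosphinothricin. Using two guides against one gene can increase the chance of disruption or produce a deletion between the target sites. The associated work used such constructs to validate genome-wide association candidates affecting nodulation.
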