Features (pLannotate 1.2.2; 37 found; start..end, strand, type, name):
    145..516     -  CDS            traJ: oriT-recognizing protein; traJ
    549..658     -  oriT           oriT: incP origin of transfer
    790..980     +  rep_origin     ori (fragment): high-copy-number ColE1/pMB1/pBR322/pUC origin of replication
   1339..1989    -  CDS            TetR: tetracycline resistance regulatory protein; tetR
   2095..2344    +  CDS            TcR (fragment): tetracycline efflux protein; tetA; confers resistance to tetracycline
   2454..2478    -  misc_feature   RB T-DNA repeat: right border repeat from nopaline C58 T-DNA
   2602..2719    +  promoter       NOS promoter (fragment): nopaline synthase promoter
   3686..3710    +  protein_bind   attB1: mutant version of attB; recombination site for the Gateway® BP reaction BP Clonase™
   3732..3779    +  CDS            2xFLAG: two tandem FLAG® epitope tags
   3831..8120    +  CDS            pcoCas9: Cas9 endonuclease from the Streptococcus pyogenes Type II CRISPR/Cas system plant codon-optimized Cas9 gene containing the potato IV2 intron
   8179..8431    +  terminator     NOS terminator: nopaline synthase terminator and poly(A) signal
   8476..8496    +  protein_bind   attB5: mutant version of attB; core recombination site for the Gateway® BP reaction BP Clonase™
   8851..8926    +  misc_RNA       gRNA scaffold: guide RNA scaffold for the Streptococcus pyogenes CRISPR/Cas9 system
   8938..8959    -  protein_bind   attB2 (fragment): mutant version of attB; recombination site for the Gateway® BP reaction BP Clonase™
   9440..9515    +  misc_RNA       gRNA scaffold: guide RNA scaffold for the Streptococcus pyogenes CRISPR/Cas9 system
   9527..9548    -  protein_bind   attB2 (fragment): mutant version of attB; recombination site for the Gateway® BP reaction BP Clonase™
   9570..9594    -  protein_bind   attB2: mutant version of attB; recombination site for the Gateway® BP reaction BP Clonase™
   9632..10339   +  terminator     OCS terminator: octopine synthase terminator
  10340..10359   +  misc_feature   MCS (fragment): pUC18/19 multiple cloning site
  10889..11222   +  promoter       CaMV 35S promoter: strong constitutive promoter from cauliflower mosaic virus
  11221..11249   +  promoter       minimal CaMV 35S promoter (fragment): minimal 35S promoter from cauliflower mosaic virus
  11274..11825   +  CDS            BlpR: phosphinothricin acetyltransferase; Streptomyces hygroscopicus bar; confers resistance to bialophos or phosphinothricin
  11828..11845   -  misc_feature   MCS (fragment): pUC18/19 multiple cloning site
  11851..12103   +  terminator     NOS terminator: nopaline synthase terminator and poly(A) signal
  12112..12267   +  CDS            lacZα (fragment) (sequence partly withheld): LacZα fragment of β-galactosidase; lacZ fragment
  12265..12565   +  rep_origin     M13 ori (fragment) (sequence partly withheld): M13 bacteriophage origin of replication; arrow indicates direction of (+) strand synthesis
  12566..12696   +  CDS            lacI (fragment): lac repressor; lacI; The lac repressor binds to the lac operator to inhibit transcription in E. coli. This inhibition can be relieved by adding lactose or isopropyl-β-D-thiogalactopyranoside (IPTG).
  12750..12774   -  misc_feature   LB T-DNA repeat: left border repeat from nopaline C58 T-DNA
  14231..14350   -  CDS            tetR (fragment): TETR1_ECOLX - Experimental evidence at protein level: Swiss-Prot protein existence level 1. TetR is the repressor of the tetracycline resistance element; its N-terminal region forms a helix-turn-helix structure and binds DNA. Binding of tetracycline to TetR reduces the repressor affinity for the tetracycline resistance gene (tetA) promoter operator sites. From Escherichia coli.
  14370..15518   -  CDS            trfA: trans-acting replication protein that binds to and activates oriV
  15817..16611   -  CDS            KanR: aminoglycoside phosphotransferase; aphA-3; confers resistance to kanamycin
  16803..17570   +  mobile_element IS1: prokaryotic transposable element IS1
  17579..17728   -  CDS            satA (fragment): STA_BACSU - Also known as yyaR. Experimental evidence at protein level: Swiss-Prot protein existence level 1. Involved in resistance to streptothricin, a broad-spectrum antibiotic produced by streptomycetes. Detoxifies streptothricin via acetylation of the beta amino group of the first beta-lysyl moiety of streptothricin. From Bacillus subtilis (strain 168).
  17727..17921   -  CDS            satA (fragment): STA_BACSU - Also known as yyaR. Experimental evidence at protein level: Swiss-Prot protein existence level 1. Involved in resistance to streptothricin, a broad-spectrum antibiotic produced by streptomycetes. Detoxifies streptothricin via acetylation of the beta amino group of the first beta-lysyl moiety of streptothricin. From Bacillus subtilis (strain 168).
  17924..18199   -  CDS            klaC (fragment): KLAC_ECOLX - Also known as telB. Protein predicted: Swiss-Prot protein existence level 4. Belongs to the kla operon, which is associated with cryptic tellurite resistance, and IncW plasmid fertility inhibition. From Escherichia coli.
  18271..18885   -  rep_origin     oriV: origin of replication for the bacterial F plasmid
  18878..107     -  CDS            traI (fragment) (across the origin): TRAI6_ECOLX - Experimental evidence at protein level: Swiss-Prot protein existence level 1. The initiation process of transfer DNA synthesis requires the interaction of at least three plasmid-specific components (TraH, I, and J) at the transfer origin resulting in the assembly of a specialised nucleoprotein complex - the relaxosome. Site- and strand-specific cleavage at the transfer origin is dependent on TraI and TraJ. From Escherichia coli.
>Addgene plasmid #104787 | pSC13 | addgene full sequence | sequence record 202609 | Addgene NGS Result
TGAGCGTCGGAAAGGCGCTCGGTCTTGCCTTGCTCGTCGGTGATGTACTTCACCAGCTCCGCGAAGTCGC
TCTTCTTGATGGAGCGCATGGGGACGTGCTTGGCAATCACGCGCACCCCCCGGCCGTTTTAGCGGCTAAA
AAAGTCATGGCTCTGCCCTCGGGCGGACCACGCCCATCATGACCTTGCCAAGCTCGTCCTGCTTCTCTTC
GATCTTCGCCAGCAGGGCGAGGATCGTGGCATCACCGAACCGCGCCGTGCGCGGGTCGTCGGTGAGCCAG
AGTTTCAGCAGGCCGCCCAGGCGGCCCAGGTCGCCATTGATGCGGGCCAGCTCGCGGACGTGCTCATAGT
CCACGACGCCCGTGATTTTGTAGCCCTGGCCGACGGCCAGCAGGTAGGCCGACAGGCTCATGCCGGCCGC
CGCCGCCTTTTCCTCAATCGCTCTTCGTTCGTCTGGAAGGCAGTACACCTTGATAGGTGGGCTGCCCTTC
CTGGTTGGCTTGGTTTCATCAGCCATCCGCTTGCCCTCATCTGTTACGCCGGCGGTAGCCGGCCAGCCTC
GCAGAGCAGGATTCCCGTTGAGCACCGCCAGGTGCGAATAAGGGACAGTGAAGAAGGAACACCCGCTCGC
GGGTGGGCCTACTTCACCTATCCTGCCCGGCTGACGCCGTTGGATACACCAAGGAAAGTCTACACGAACC
CTTTGGCAAAATCCTGTATATCGTGCGAAAAAGGATGGATATACCGAAAAAATCGCTATAATGACCCCGA
AGCAGGGTTATGCAGCGGAAAAGCGCCACGCTTCCCGAAGGGAGAAAGGCGGACAGGTATCCGGTAAGCG
GCAGGGTCGGAACAGGAGAGCGCACGAGGGAGCTTCCAGGGGGAAACGCCTGGTATCTTTATAGTCCTGT
CGGGTTTCGCCACCTCTGACTTGAGCGTCGATTTTTGTGATGCTCGTCAGGGGGGCGGAGCCTATGGAAA
AACGCCAGCAACGCGGCCTTTTTACGGTTCCTGGCCTTTTGCTGGCCTTTTGCTCACATGTTCTTTCCTG
CGTTATCCCCTGATTCTGTGGATAACCGTATTACCGCCTTTGAGTGAGCTGATACCGCTCGCCGCAGCCG
AACGACCGAGCGCAGCGAGTCAGTGAGCGAGGAAGCGGAAGAGCGCCAGAAGGCCGCCAGAGAGGCCGAG
CGCGGCCGTGAGGCTTGGACGCTAGGGCAGGGCATGAAAAAGCCCGTAGCGGGCTGCTACGGGCGTCTGA
CGCGGTGGAAAGGGGGAGGGGATGTTGTCTACATGGCTCTGCTGTAGTGAGTGGGTTGCGCTCCGGCAGC
GGTCCTGATCAATCGTCACCCTTTCTCGGTCCTTCAACGTTCCTGACAACGAGCCTCCTTTTCGCCAATC
CATCGACAATCACCGCGAGTCCCTGCTCGAACGCTGCGTCCGGACCGGCTTCGTCGAAGGCGTCTATCGC
GGCCCGCAACAGCGGCGAGAGCGGAGCCTGTTCAACGGTGCCGCCGCGCTCGCCGGCATCGCTGTCGCCG
GCCTGCTCCTCAAGCACGGCCCCAACAGTGAAGTAGCTGATTGTCATCAGCGCATTGACGGCGTCCCCGG
CCGAAAAACCCGCCTCGCAGAGGAAGCGAAGCTGCGCGTCGGCCGTTTCCATCTGCGGTGCGCCCGGTCG
CGTGCCGGCATGGATGCGCGCGCCATCGCGGTAGGCGAGCAGCGCCTGCCTGAAGCTGCGGGCATTCCCG
ATCAGAAATGAGCGCCAGTCGTCGTCGGCTCTCGGCACCGAATGCGTATGATTCTCCGCCAGCATGGCTT
CGGCCAGTGCGTCGAGCAGCGCCCGCTTGTTCCTGAAGTGCCAGTAAAGCGCCGGCTGCTGAACCCCCAA
CCGTTCCGCCAGTTTGCGTGTCGTCAGACCGTCTACGCCGACCTCGTTCAACAGGTCCAGGGCGGCACGG
ATCACTGTATTCGGCTGCAACTTTGTCATGCTTGACACTTTATCACTGATAAACATAATATGTCCACCAA
CTTATCAGTGATAAAGAATCCGCGCGTTCAATCGGACCAGCGGAGGCTGGTCCGGAGGCCAGACGTGAAA
CCCAACATACCCCTGATCGTAATTCTGAGCACTGTCGCGCTCGACGCTGTCGGCATCGGCCTGATTATGC
CGGTGCTGCCGGGCCTCCTGCGCGATCTGGTTCACTCGAACGACGTCACCGCCCACTATGGCATTCTGCT
GGCGCTGTATGCGTTGGTGCAATTTGCCTGCGCACCTGTGCTGGGCGCGCTGTCGGATCGTTTCGGGCGG
CGGCCAATCTTGCTCGTCTCGCTGGCCGGCGCCAGATCTGGGGAACCCTGTGGTTGGCATGCACATACAA
ATGGACGAACGGATAAACCTTTTCACGCCCTTTTAAATATCCGATTATTCTAATAAACGCTCTTTTCTCT
TAGGTTTACCCGCCAATATATCCTGTCAAACACTGATAGTTTAAACTGAAGGCGGGAAACGACAATCTGA
TCATGAGCGGAGAATTAAGGGAGTCACGTTATGACCCCCGCCGATGACGCGGGACAAGCCGTTTTACGTT
TGGAACTGACAGAACCGCAACGTTGAAGGAGCCACTCAGCCGCGGGTTTCTGGAGTTTAATGAGCTAAGC
ACATACGTCAGAAACCATTATTGCGCGTTCAAAAGTCGCCTAAGGTCACTATCAGCTAGACGGACGCGGC
CGCGGGCCCAATATAACAACGACGTCGTAACAGATAAAGCGAAGCTTGAAGGTGCATGTGACTCCGTCAA
GATTACGAAACCGCCAACTACCACGCAAATTGCAATTCTCAATTTCCTAGAAGGACTCTCCGAAAATGCA
TCCAATACCAAATATTACCCGTGTCATAGGCACCAAGTGACACCATACATGAACACGCGTCACAATATGA
CTGGAGAAGGGTTCCACACCTTATGCTATAAAACGCCCCACACCCCTCCTCCTTCCTTCGCAGTTCAATT
CCAATATATTCCATTCTCTCTGTGTATTTCCCTACCTCTCCCTTCAAGGTTAGTCGATTTCTTCTGTTTT
TCTTCTTCGTTCTTTCCATGAATTGTGTATGTTCTTTGATCAATACGATGTTGATTTGATTGTGTTTTGT
TTGGTTTCATCGATCTTCAATTTTCATAATCAGATTCAGCTTTTATTATCTTTACAACAACGTCCTTAAT
TTGATGATTCTTTAATCGTAGATTTGCTCTAATTAGAGCTTTTTCATGTCAGATCCCTTTACAACAAGCC
TTAATTGTTGATTCATTAATCGTAGATTAGGGCTTTTTTCATTGATTACTTCAGATCCGTTAAACGTAAC
CATAGATCAGGGCTTTTTCATGAATTACTTCAGATCCGTTAAACAACAGCCTTATTTTTTATACTTCTGT
GGTTTTTCAAGAAATTGTTCAGATCCGTTGACAAAAAGCCTTATTCGTTGATTCTATATCGTTTTTCGAG
AGATATTGCTCAGATCTGTTAGCAACTGCCTTGTTTGTTGATTCTATTGCCGTGGATTAGGGTTTTTTTT
CACGAGATTGCTTCAGATCCGTACTTAAGATTACGTAATGGATTTTGATTCTGATTTATCTGTGATTGTT
GACTCGACAGGTACCTTCAAACCTCGAGGCGCGCCAAGCTATCAAACAAGTTTGTACAAAAAAGCAGGCT
CCGAATTCGCCCTTCACCATGGATTACAAGGATGATGATGATAAGGATTACAAGGATGATGATGATAAGA
TGGCTCCAAAGAAGAAGAGAAAGGTTGGAATCCACGGAGTTCCAGCTGCTGATAAGAAGTACTCTATCGG
ACTTGACATCGGAACCAACTCTGTTGGATGGGCTGTTATCACCGATGAGTACAAGGTTCCATCTAAGAAG
TTCAAGGTTCTTGGAAACACCGATAGACACTCTATCAAGAAGAACCTTATCGGTGCTCTTCTTTTCGATT
CTGGAGAGACCGCTGAGGCTACCAGATTGAAGAGAACCGCTAGAAGAAGATACACCAGAAGAAAGAACAG
AATCTGCTACCTTCAGGAAATCTTCTCTAACGAGATGGCTAAGGTTGATGATTCTTTCTTCCACAGACTT
GAGGAGTCTTTCCTTGTTGAGGAGGATAAGAAGCACGAGAGACACCCAATCTTCGGAAACATCGTTGATG
AGGTTGCTTACCACGAGAAGTACCCAACCATCTACCACCTTAGAAAGAAGTTGGTTGATTCTACCGATAA
GGCTGATCTTAGACTTATCTACCTTGCTCTTGCTCACATGATCAAGTTCAGAGGACACTTCCTTATCGAG
GGAGACCTTAACCCAGATAACTCTGATGTTGATAAGTTGTTCATCCAGCTTGTTCAGACCTACAACCAGC
TTTTCGAGGAGAACCCAATCAACGCTTCTGGAGTTGATGCTAAGGCTATCCTTTCTGCTAGACTTTCTAA
GTCTCGTAGACTTGAGAACCTTATCGCTCAGCTTCCAGGAGAGAAGAAGAACGGACTTTTCGGAAACCTT
ATCGCTCTTTCTCTTGGACTTACCCCAAACTTCAAGTCTAACTTCGATCTTGCTGAGGATGCTAAGTTGC
AGCTTTCTAAGGATACCTACGATGATGATCTTGATAACCTTCTTGCTCAGATCGGAGATCAGTACGCTGA
TCTTTTCCTTGCTGCTAAGAACCTTTCTGATGCTATCCTTCTTTCTGACATCCTTAGAGTTAACACCGAG
ATCACCAAGGCTCCACTTTCTGCTTCTATGATCAAGAGATACGATGAGCACCACCAGGATCTTACCCTTT
TGAAGGCTCTTGTTAGACAGCAGCTTCCAGAGAAGTACAAGGAAATCTTCTTCGATCAGTCTAAGAACGG
ATACGCTGGATACATCGATGGAGGAGCTTCTCAGGAGGAGTTCTACAAGTTCATCAAGCCAATCCTTGAG
AAGATGGATGGAACCGAGGAGCTTCTTGTTAAGTTGAACAGAGAGGATCTTCTTAGAAAGCAGAGAACCT
TCGATAACGGATCTATCCCACACCAGATCCACCTTGGAGAGCTTCACGCTATCCTTCGTAGACAGGAGGA
TTTCTACCCATTCTTGAAGGATAACAGAGAGAAGATCGAGAAGATCCTTACCTTCAGAATCCCATACTAC
GTTGGACCACTTGCTAGAGGAAACTCTCGTTTCGCTTGGATGACCAGAAAGTCTGAGGAGACCATCACCC
CTTGGAACTTCGAGGAGGTAAGTTTCTGCTTCTACCTTTGATATATATATAATAATTATCATTAATTAGT
AGTAATATAATATTTCAAATATTTTTTTCAAAATAAAAGAATGTAGTATATAGCAATTGCTTTTCTGTAG
TTTATAAGTGTGTATATTTTAATTTATAACTTTTCTAATATATGACCAAAATTTGTTGATGTGCAGGTTG
TTGATAAGGGAGCTTCTGCTCAGTCTTTCATCGAGAGAATGACCAACTTCGATAAGAACCTTCCAAACGA
GAAGGTTCTTCCAAAGCACTCTCTTCTTTACGAGTACTTCACCGTTTACAACGAGCTTACCAAGGTTAAG
TACGTTACCGAGGGAATGAGAAAGCCAGCTTTCCTTTCTGGAGAGCAGAAGAAGGCTATCGTTGATCTTC
TTTTCAAGACCAACAGAAAGGTTACCGTTAAGCAGTTGAAGGAGGATTACTTCAAGAAGATCGAGTGCTT
CGATTCTGTTGAAATCTCTGGAGTTGAGGATAGATTCAACGCTTCTCTTGGAACCTACCACGATCTTTTG
AAGATCATCAAGGATAAGGATTTCCTTGATAACGAGGAGAACGAGGACATCCTTGAGGACATCGTTCTTA
CCCTTACCCTTTTCGAGGATAGAGAGATGATCGAGGAGAGACTCAAGACCTACGCTCACCTTTTCGATGA
TAAGGTTATGAAGCAGTTGAAGAGAAGAAGATACACCGGATGGGGTAGACTTTCTCGTAAGTTGATCAAC
GGAATCAGAGATAAGCAGTCTGGAAAGACCATCCTTGATTTCTTGAAGTCTGATGGATTCGCTAACAGAA
ACTTCATGCAGCTTATCCACGATGATTCTCTTACCTTCAAGGAGGACATCCAGAAGGCTCAGGTTTCTGG
ACAGGGAGATTCTCTTCACGAGCACATCGCTAACCTTGCTGGATCTCCAGCTATCAAGAAGGGAATCCTT
CAGACCGTTAAGGTTGTTGATGAGCTTGTTAAGGTTATGGGTAGACACAAGCCAGAGAACATCGTTATCG
AGATGGCTAGAGAGAACCAGACCACCCAGAAGGGACAGAAGAACTCTCGTGAGAGAATGAAGAGAATCGA
GGAGGGAATCAAGGAGCTTGGATCTCAAATCTTGAAGGAGCACCCAGTTGAGAACACCCAGCTTCAGAAC
GAGAAGTTGTACCTTTACTACCTTCAGAACGGAAGAGATATGTACGTTGATCAGGAGCTTGACATCAACA
GACTTTCTGATTACGATGTTGATCACATCGTTCCACAGTCTTTCTTGAAGGATGATTCTATCGATAACAA
GGTTCTTACCCGTTCTGATAAGAACAGAGGAAAGTCTGATAACGTTCCATCTGAGGAGGTTGTTAAGAAG
ATGAAGAACTACTGGAGACAGCTTCTTAACGCTAAGTTGATCACCCAGAGAAAGTTCGATAACCTTACCA
AGGCTGAGAGAGGAGGACTTTCTGAGCTTGATAAGGCTGGATTCATCAAGAGACAGCTTGTTGAGACCAG
ACAGATCACCAAGCACGTTGCTCAGATCCTTGATTCTCGTATGAACACCAAGTACGATGAGAACGATAAG
TTGATCAGAGAGGTTAAGGTTATCACCTTGAAGTCTAAGTTGGTTTCTGATTTCAGAAAGGATTTCCAGT
TCTACAAGGTTAGAGAGATCAACAACTACCACCACGCTCACGATGCTTACCTTAACGCTGTTGTTGGAAC
CGCTCTTATCAAGAAGTACCCAAAGTTGGAGTCTGAGTTCGTTTACGGAGATTACAAGGTTTACGATGTT
AGAAAGATGATCGCTAAGTCTGAGCAGGAGATCGGAAAGGCTACCGCTAAGTACTTCTTCTACTCTAACA
TCATGAACTTCTTCAAGACCGAGATCACCCTTGCTAACGGAGAGATCAGAAAGAGACCACTTATCGAGAC
CAACGGAGAGACCGGAGAGATCGTTTGGGATAAGGGAAGAGATTTCGCTACCGTTAGAAAGGTTCTTTCT
ATGCCACAGGTTAACATCGTTAAGAAAACCGAGGTTCAGACCGGAGGATTCTCTAAGGAGTCTATCCTTC
CAAAGAGAAACTCTGATAAGTTGATCGCTAGAAAGAAGGATTGGGACCCAAAGAAGTACGGAGGATTCGA
TTCTCCAACCGTTGCTTACTCTGTTCTTGTTGTTGCTAAGGTTGAGAAGGGAAAGTCTAAGAAGTTGAAG
TCTGTTAAGGAGCTTCTTGGAATCACCATCATGGAGCGTTCTTCTTTCGAGAAGAACCCAATCGATTTCC
TTGAGGCTAAGGGATACAAGGAGGTTAAGAAGGATCTTATCATCAAGTTGCCAAAGTACTCTCTTTTCGA
GCTTGAGAACGGAAGAAAGAGAATGCTTGCTTCTGCTGGAGAGCTTCAGAAGGGAAACGAGCTTGCTCTT
CCATCTAAGTACGTTAACTTCCTTTACCTTGCTTCTCACTACGAGAAGTTGAAGGGATCTCCAGAGGATA
ACGAGCAGAAGCAGCTTTTCGTTGAGCAGCACAAGCACTACCTTGATGAGATCATCGAGCAAATCTCTGA
GTTCTCTAAGAGAGTTATCCTTGCTGATGCTAACCTTGATAAGGTTCTTTCTGCTTACAACAAGCACAGA
GATAAGCCAATCAGAGAGCAGGCTGAGAACATCATCCACCTTTTCACCCTTACCAACCTTGGTGCTCCAG
CTGCTTTCAAGTACTTCGATACCACCATCGATAGAAAAAGATACACCTCTACCAAGGAGGTTCTTGATGC
TACCCTTATCCACCAGTCTATCACCGGACTTTACGAGACCAGAATCGATCTTTCTCAGCTTGGAGGAGAT
AAGAGACCAGCTGCTACCAAGAAGGCTGGACAGGCTAAGAAGAAGAAGTGAGACGTCCGATCGTTCAAAC
ATTTGGCAATAAAGTTTCTTAAGATTGAATCCTGTTGCCGGTCTTGCGATGATTATCATATAATTTCTGT
TGAATTACGTTAAGCATGTAATAATTAACATGTAATGCATGACGTTATTTATGAGATGGGTTTTTATGAT
TAGAGTCCCGCAATTATACATTTAATACGCGATAGAAAACAAAATATAGCGCGCAAACTAGGATAAATTA
TCGCGCGCGGTGTCATCTATGTTACTAGATCGGGAATTGATCCCCCCTCGACAGCTTCCGGAAAGGGCGA
ATTCGCAACTTTGTATACAAAAGTTGCCGAGCTCGCGGCCGCATGTTGTTGTTACCAGAAAGTAAATAAA
TGTTCAATCTCTGATGTTCTCAAGTAAGTGAGTTTTATTGGGAATAATATTAACTTATGTTCTTCTTGCA
TTTGATTTCTTTGCCGCTCTCTTCTTCTATCTTAAATCTGTGTATACTATTTCACTATTGGGCTTTTTAT
TAGTCTATAATGGGACTCAAAATAAGGCTTTGGCCCACATCAAAAAGATAAGTCACAAATCAAAACTAAA
TTCAGAGTCTTTTCTCCCACATCGGTCACTGTACTCATTTTGTGTTTGTTTATATATTACACGAACCGAT
CTTTGGTACGGTACTGAAGGTTAGCGACGAGTTTTAGAGCTAGAAATAGCAAGTTAAAATAAGGCTAGTC
CGTTATCAACTTGAAAAAGTGGCACCGAGTCGGTGCTTTTTTTCTAGACCCAGCTTTCTTGTACAAAGTT
GGCATTACCATGGCTTCGTTGAACAACGGAAACTCGACTTGCCTTCCGCACAATACATCATTTCTTCTTA
GCTTTTTTTCTTCTTCTTCGTTCATACAGTTTTTTTTTGTTTATCAGCTTACATTTTCTTGAACCGTAGC
TTTCGTTTTCTTCTTTTTAACTTTCCATTCGGAGTTTTTGTATCTTGTTTCATAGTTTGTCCCAGGATTA
GAATGATTAGGCATCGAACCTTCAAGAATTTGATTGAATAAAACATCTTCATTCTTAAGATATGAAGATA
ATCTTCAAAAGGCCCCTGGGAATCTGAAAGAAGAGAAGCAGGCCCATTTATATGGGAAAGAACAATAGTA
TTTCTTATATAGGCCCATTTAAGTTGAAAACAATCTTCAAAAGTCCCACATCGCTTAGATAAGAAAACGA
AGCTGAGTTTATATACAGCTAGAGTCGAAGTAGTGATTGAATATTGATGGGGCATCTGGGTTTTAGAGCT
AGAAATAGCAAGTTAAAATAAGGCTAGTCCGTTATCAACTTGAAAAAGTGGCACCGAGTCGGTGCTTTTT
TTCTAGACCCAGCTTTCTTGTACAAAGTTGGCATTACTGCAGGTCGACGACCCAGCTTTCTTGTACAAAG
TGGTTCGATAATTCTTAATTAACTAGTTCTAATCTAGAGTCCTGCTTTAATGAGATATGCGAGACGCCTA
TGATCGCATGATATTTGCTTTCAATTCTGTTGTGCACGTTGTAAAAAACCTGAGCATGTGTAGCTCAGAT
CCTTACCGCCGGTTTCGGTTCATTCTAATGAATATATCACCCGTTACTATCGTATTTTTATGAATAATAT
TCTCCGTTCAATTTACTGATTGTACCCTACTACTTATATGTACAATATTAAAATGAAAACAATATATTGT
GCTGAATAGGTTTATAGCGACATCTATGATAGAGCGCCACAATAACAAACAATTGCGTTTTATTATTACA
AATCCAATTTTAAAAAAAGCGGCAGAACCGGTCAAACCTAAAAGACTGATTACATAAATCTTATTCAAAT
TTCAAAAGTGCCCCAGGGGCTAGTATCTACGACACACCGAGCGGCGAACTAATAACGCTCACTGAAGGGA
ACTCCGGTTCCCCGCCGGCGCGCATGGGTGAGATTCCTTGAAGTTGAGTATTGGCCGTCCGCTCTACCGA
AAGTTACGGGCACCATTCAACCCGGTCCAGCACGGCGGCCGGGTAACCGACTTGCTGCCCCGAGAATTAT
GCAGCATTTTTTTGGTGTATGTGGGCCCCAAATGAAGTGCAGGTCAAACCTTGACAGTGACGACAAATCG
TTGGGCGGGTCCAGGGCGAATTTTGCGACAACATGTCGAGGCTCAGCAGGACCTGCAGGCATGCAAGCTA
GTGAAGAATCGATTTGCTACGTATTGCCCCTGCAGGTCCCCAGATTAGCCTTTTCAATTTCAGAAAGAAT
GCTAACCCACAGATGGTTAGAGAGGCTTACGCAGCAGGTCTCATCAAGACGATCTACCCGAGCAATAATC
TCCAGGAAATCAAATACCTTCCCAAGAAGGTTAAAGATGCAGTCAAAAGATTCAGGACTAACTGCATCAA
GAACACAGAGAAAGATATATTTCTCAAGATCAGAAGTACTATTCCAGTATGGACGATTCAAGGCTTGCTT
CACAAACCAAGGCAAGTAATAGAGATTGGAGTCTCTAAAAAGGTAGTTCCCACTGAATCAAAGGCCATGG
AGTCAAAGATTCAAATAGAGGACCTAACAGAACTCGCCGTAAAGACTGGCGAACAGTTCATACAGAGTCT
CTTACGACTCAATGACAAGAAGAAAATCTTCGTCAACATGGTGGAGCACGACACACTTGTCTACTCCAAA
AATATCAAAGATACAGTCTCAGAAGACCAAAGGGCAATTGAGACTTTTCAACAAAGGGTAATATCCGGAA
ACCTCCTCGGATTCCATTGCCCAGCTATCTGTCACTTTATTGTGAAGATAGTGGAAAAGGAAGGTGGCTC
CTACAAATGCCATCATTGCGATAAAGGAAAGGCCATCGTTGAAGATGCCTCTGCCGACAGTGGTCCCAAA
GATGGACCCCCACCCACGAGGAGCATCGTGGAAAAAGAAGACGTTCCAACCACGTCTTCAAAGCAAGTGG
ATTGATGTGATATCTCCACTGACGTAAGGGATGACGCACAATCCCACTATCCTTCGCAAGACCCTTCCTC
TATATAAGGAAGTTCATTTCATATAAGGAAGTTCATTTCATTTGGAGAGAACACGGGGGACTCTAGAGGA
TCCATGAGCCCAGAACGACGCCCGGCCGACATCCGCCGTGCCACCGAGGCGGACATGCCGGCGGTCTGCA
CCATCGTCAACCACTACATCGAGACAAGCACGGTCAACTTCCGTACCGAGCCGCAGGAACCGCAGGAGTG
GACGGACGACCTCGTCCGTCTGCGGGAGCGCTATCCCTGGCTCGTCGCCGAGGTGGACGGCGAGGTCGCC
GGCATCGCCTACGCGGGCCCCTGGAAGGCACGCAACGCCTACGACTGGACGGCCGAGTCGACCGTGTACG
TCTCCCCCCGCCACCAGCGGACGGGACTGGGCTCCACGCTCTACACCCACCTGCTGAAGTCCCTGGAGGC
ACAGGGCTTCAAGAGCGTGGTCGCTGTCATCGGGCTGCCCAACGACCCGAGCGTGCGCATGCACGAGGCG
CTCGGATATGCCCCCCGCGGCATGCTGCGGGCGGCCGGCTTCAAGCACGGGAACTGGCATGACGTGGGTT
TCTGGCAGCTGGACTTCAGCCTGCCGGTACCGCCCCGTCCGGTCCTGCCCGTCACCGAGATCTGAGGGGG
TACCGAGCTCGAATTTCCCCGATCGTTCAAACATTTGGCAATAAAGTTTCTTAAGATTGAATCCTGTTGC
CGGTCTTGCGATGATTATCATATAATTTCTGTTGAATTACGTTAAGCATGTAATAATTAACATGTAATGC
ATGACGTTATTTATGAGATGGGTTTTTATGATTAGAGTCCCGCAATTATACATTTAATACGCGATAGAAA
ACAAAATATAGCGCGCAAACTAGGATAAATTATCGCGCGCGGTGTCATCTATGTTACTAGATCGGGAATT
AATTCACTGGCCGTCGTTTTACAACGTCGTGACTGGGAAAACCCTGGCGTTACCCAACTTAATCGCCTTG
CAGCACATCCCCCTTTCGCCAGCTGGCGTAATAGCGAAGAGGCCCGCACCGATCGCCCTTCCCAACAGTT
GCGCAGCCTGAATG
[44 nt withheld, positions 12265-12308]
C
[141 nt withheld, positions 12310-12450]
CCTTTGACGTTGGAGTCCACGTTCTTT
[37 nt withheld, positions 12478-12514]
ACCCTATCTCGGGCTATTCTTTTGATTTATAAGGGATTTTGCCGATTTCGGAACCACCATCAAACAGGAT
TTTCGCCTGCTGGGGCAAACCAGCGTGGACCGCTTGCTGCAACTCTCTCAGGGCCAGGCGGTGAAGGGCA
ATCAGCTGTTGCCCGTCTCACTGGTGAAAAGAAAAACCACCCCAGTACATTAAAAACGTCCGCAATGTGT
TATTAAGTTGTCTAAGCGTCAATTTGTTTACACCACAATATATCCTGCCACCAGCCAGCCAACAGCTCCC
CGACCGGCAGCTCGGCACAAAATCACCACTCGATACAGGCAGCCCATCAGTCCGGGACGGCGTCAGCGGG
AGAGCCGTTGTAAGGCGGCAGACTTTGCTCATGTTACCGATGCTATTCGGAAGAACGGCAACTAAGCTGC
CGGGTTTGAAACACGGATGATCTCGCGGAGGGTAGCATGTTGATTGTAACGATGACAGAGCGTTGCTGCC
TGTGATCAAATATCATCTCCCTCGCAGAGATCCGAATTATCAGCCTTCTTATTCATTTCTCGCTTAACCG
TGACAGGCTGTCGATCTTGAGAACTATGCCGACATAATAGGAAATCGCTGGATAAAGCCGCTGAGGAAGC
TGAGTGGCGCTATTTCTTTAGAAGTGAACGTTGACGATATCAACTCCCCTATCCATTGCTCACCGAATGG
TACAGGTCGGGGACCCGAAGTTCCGACTGTCGGCCTGATGCATCCCCGGCTGATCGACCCCAGATCTGGG
GCTGAGAAAGCCCAGTAAGGAAACAACTGTAGGTTCGAGTCGCGAGATCCCCCGGAACCAAAGGAAGTAG
GTTAAACCCGCTCCGATCAGGCCGAGCCACGCCAGGCCGAGAACATTGGTTCCTGTAGGCATCGGGATTG
GCGGATCAAACACTAAAGCTACTGGAACGAGCAGAAGTCCTCCGGCCGCCAGTTGCCAGGCGGTAAAGGT
GAGCAGAGGCACGGGAGGTTGCCACTTGCGGGTCAGCACGGTTCCGAACGCCATGGAAACCGCCCCCGCC
AGGCCCGCTGCGACGCCGACAGGATCTAGCGCTGCGTTTGGTGTCAACACCAACAGCGCCACGCCCGCAG
TTCCGCAAATAGCCCCCAGGACCGCCATCAATCGTATCGGGCTACCTAGCAGAGCGGCAGAGATGAACAC
GACCATCAGCGGCTGCACAGCGCCTACCGTCGCCGCGACCCCGCCCGGCAGGCGGTAGACCGAAATAAAC
AACAAGCTCCAGAATAGCGAAATATTAAGTGCGCCGAGGATGAAGATGCGCATCCACCAGATTCCCGTTG
GAATCTGTCGGACGATCATCACGAGCAATAAACCCGCCGGCAACGCCCGCAGCAGCATACCGGCGACCCC
TCGGCCTCGCTGTTCGGGCTCCACGAAAACGCCGGACAGATGCGCCTTGTGAGCGTCCTTGGGGCCGTCC
TCCTGTTTGAAGACCGACAGCCCAATGATCTCGCCGTCGATGTAGGCGCCGAATGCCACGGCATCTCGCA
ACCGTTCAGCGAACGCCTCCATGGGCTTTTTCTCCTCGTGCTCGTAAACGGACCCGAACATCTCTGGAGC
TTTCTTCAGGGCCGACAATCGGATCTCGCGGAAATCCTGCACGTCGGCCGCTCCAAGCCGTCGAATCTGA
GCCTTAATCACAATTGTCAATTTTAATCCTCTGTTTATCGGCAGTTCGTAGAGCGCGCCGTGCGTCCCGA
GCGATACTGAGCGAAGCAAGTGCGTCGAGCAGTGCCCGCTTGTTCCTGAAATGCCAGTAAAGCGCTGGCT
GCTGAACCCCCAGCCGGAACTGACCCCACAAGGCCCTAGCGTTTGCAATGCACCAGGTCATCATTGACCC
AGGCGTGTTCCACCAGGCCGCTGCCTCGCAACTCTTCGCAGGCTTCGCCGACCTGCTCGCGCCACTTCTT
CACGCGGGTGGAATCCGATCCGCACATGAGGCGGAAGGTTTCCAGCTTGAGCGGGTACGGCTCCCGGTGC
GAGCTGAAATAGTCGAACATCCGTCGGGCCGTCGGCGACAGCTTGCGGTACTTCTCCCATATGAATTTCG
TGTAGTGGTCGCCAGCAAACAGCACGACGATTTCCTCGTCGATCAGGACCTGGCAACGGGACGTTTTCTT
GCCACGGTCCAGGACGCGGAAGCGGTGCAGCAGCGACACCGATTCCAGGTGCCCAACGCGGTCGGACGTG
AAGCCCATCGCCGTCGCCTGTAGGCGCGACAGGCATTCCTCGGCCTTCGTGTAATACCGGCCATTGATCG
ACCAGCCCAGGTCCTGGCAAAGCTCGTAGAACGTGAAGGTGATCGGCTCGCCGATAGGGGTGCGCTTCGC
GTACTCCAACACCTGCTGCCACACCAGTTCGTCATCGTCGGCCCGCAGCTCGACGCCGGTGTAGGTGATC
TTCACGTCCTTGTTGACGTGGAAAATGACCTTGTTTTGCAGCGCCTCGCGCGGGATTTTCTTGTTGCGCG
TGGTGAACAGGGCAGAGCGGGCCGTGTCGTTTGGCATCGCTCGCATCGTGTCCGGCCACGGCGCAATATC
GAACAAGGAAAGCTGCATTTCCTTGATCTGCTGCTTCGTGTGTTTCAGCAACGCGGCCTGCTTGGCCTCG
CTGACCTGTTTTGCCAGGTCCTCGCCGGCGGTTTTTCGCTTCTTGGTCGTCATAGTTCCTCGCGTGTCGA
TGGTCATCGACTTCGCCAAACCTGCCGCCTCCTGTTCGAGACGACGCGAACGCTCCACGGCGGCCGATGG
CGCGGGCAGGGCAGGGGGAGCCAGTTGCACGCTGTCGCGCTCGATCTTGGCCGTAGCTTGCTGGACCATC
GAGCCGACGGACTGGAAGGTTTCGCGGGGCGCACGCATGACGGTGCGGCTTGCGATGGTTTCGGCATCCT
CGGCGGAAAACCCCGCGTCGATCAGTTCTTGCCTGTATGCCTTCCGGTCAAACGTCCGATTCATTCACCC
TCCTTGCGGGATTGCCCCGACTCACGCCGGGGCAATGTGCCCTTATTCCTGATTTGACCCGCCTGGTGCC
TTGGTGTCCAGATAATCCACCTTATCGGCAATGAAGTCGGTCCCGTAGACCGTCTGGCCGTCCTTCTCGT
ACTTGGTATTCCGAATCTTGCCCTGCACGAATACCAGCGACCCCTTGCCCAAATACTTGCCGTGGGCCTC
GGCCTGAGAGCCAAAACACTTGATGCGGAAGAAGTCGGTGCGCTCCTGCTTGTCGCCGGCATCGTTGCGC
CACATCTAGGTACTAAAACAATTCATCCAGTAAAATATAATATTTTATTTTCTCCCAATCAGGCTTGATC
CCCAGTAAGTCAAAAAATAGCTCGACATACTGTTCTTCCCCGATATCCTCCCTGATCGACCGGACGCAGA
AGGCAATGTCATACCACTTGTCCGCCCTGCCGCTTCTCCCAAGATCAATAAAGCCACTTACTTTGCCATC
TTTCACAAAGATGTTGCTGTCTCCCAGGTCGCCGTGGGAAAAGACAAGTTCCTCTTCGGGCTTTTCCGTC
TTTAAAAAATCATACAGCTCGCGCGGATCTTTAAATGGAGTGTCTTCTTCCCAGTTTTCGCAATCCACAT
CGGCCAGATCGTTATTCAGTAAGTAATCCAATTCGGCTAAGCGGCTGTCTAAGCTATTCGTATAGGGACA
ATCCGATATGTCGATGGAGTGAAAGAGCCTGATGCACTCCGCATACAGCTCGATAATCTTTTCAGGGCTT
TGTTCATCTTCATACTCTTCCGAGCAAAGGACGCCATCGGCCTCACTCATGAGCAGATTGCTCCAGCCAT
CATGCCGTTCAAAGTGCAGGACCTTTGGAACAGGCAGCTTTCCTTCCAGCCATAGCATCATGTCCTTTTC
CCGTTCCACATCATAGGTGGTCCCTTTATACCGGCTGTCCGTCATTTTTAAATATAGGTTTTCATTTTCT
CCCACCAGCTTATATACCTTAGCAGGAGACATTCCTTCCGTATCTTTTACGCAGCGGTATTTTTCGATCA
GTTTTTTCAATTCCGGTGATATTCTCATTTTAGCCATTTATTATTTCCTTCCTCTTTTCTACAGTATTTA
AAGATACCCCAAGAAGCTAATTATAACAAGACGAACTCCAATTCACTGTTCCTTGCATTCTAAAACCTTA
AATACCAGAAAACAGCTTTTTCAAAGTTGTTTTCAAAGTTGGCGTATAACATAGTATCGACGGAGCCGAT
TTTGAAACCACAATTATGGGTGATGCTGCCAACTTACTGATTTAGTGTATGATGGTGTTTTTGAGGTGCT
CCAGTGGCTTCTGTTTCTATCAGCTGTCCCTCCTGTTCAGCTACTGACGGGGTGGTGCGTAACGGCAAAA
GCACCGCCGGACATCAGCGCTATCTCTGCTCTCACTGCCGTAAAACATGGCAACTGCAGTTCACTTACAC
CGCTTCTCAACCCGGTACGCACCAGAAAATCATTGATATGGCCATGAATGGCGTTGGATGCCGGGCAACA
GCCCGCATTATGGGCGTTGGCCTCAACACGATTTTACGTCACTTAAAAAACTCAGGCCGCAGTCGGTAAC
CTCGCGCATACAGCCGGGCAGTGACGTCATCGTCTGCGCGGAAATGGACGAACAGTGGGGCTATGTCGGG
GCTAAATCGCGCCAGCGCTGGCTGTTTTACGCGTATGACAGTCTCCGGAAGACGGTTGTTGCGCACGTAT
TCGGTGAACGCACTATGGCGACGCTGGGGCGTCTTATGAGCCTGCTGTCACCCTTTGACGTGGTGATATG
GATGACGGATGGCTGGCCGCTGTATGAATCCCGCCTGAAGGGAAAGCTGCACGTAATCAGCAAGCGATAT
ACGCAGCGAATTGAGCGGCATAACCTGAATCTGAGGCAGCACCTGGCACGGCTGGGACGGAAGTCGCTGT
CGTTCTCAAAATCGGTGGAGCTGCATGACAAAGTCATCGGGCATTATCTGAACATAAAACACTATCAATA
AGTTGGAGTCATTACCCAATTATGATAGAATTTACAAGCTATAAGGTTATTGTCCTGGGTTTCAAGCATT
AGTCCATGCAAGTTTTTATGCTTTGCCCATTCTATAGATATATTGATAAGCGCGCTGCCTATGCCTTGCC
CCCTGAAATCCTTACATACGGCGATATCTTCTATATAAAAGATATATTATCTTATCAGTATTGTCAATAT
ATTCAAGGCAATCTGCCTCCTCATCCTCTTCATCCTCTTCGTCTTGGTAGCTTTTTAAATATGGCGCTTC
ATAGAGTAATTCTGTAAAGGTCCAATTCTCGTTTTCATACCTCGGTATAATCTTACCTATCACCTCAAAT
GGTTCGCTGGGTTTATCGCACCCCCGAACACGAGCACGGCACCCGCGACCACTATGCCAAGAATGCCCAA
GGTAAAAATTGCCGGCCCCGCCATGAAGTCCGTGAATGCCCCGACGGCCGAAGTGAAGGGCAGGCCGCCA
CCCAGGCCGCCGCCCTCACTGCCCGGCACCTGGTCGCTGAATGTCGATGCCAGCACCTGCGGCACGTCAA
TGCTTCCGGGCGTCGCGCTCGGGCTGATCGCCCATCCCGTTACTGCCCCGATCCCGGCAATGGCAAGGAC
TGCCAGCGCTGCCATTTTTGGGGTGAGGCCGTTCGCGGCCGAGGGGCGCAGCCCCTGGGGGGATGGGAGG
CCCGCGTTAGCGGGCCGGGAGGGTTCGAGAAGGGGGGGCACCCCCCTTCGGCGTGCGCGGTCACGCGCAC
AGGGCGCAGCCCTGGTTAAAAACAAGGTTTATAAATATTGGTTTAAAAGCAGGTTAAAAGACAGGTTAGC
GGTGGCCGAAAAACGGGCGGAAACCCTTGCAAATGCTGGATTTTCTGCCTGTGGACAGCCCCTCAAATGT
CAATAGGTGCGCCCCTCATCTGTCAGCACTCTGCCCCTCAAGTGTCAAGGATCGCGCCCCTCATCTGTCA
GTAGTCGCGCCCCTCAAGTGTCAATACCGCAGGGCACTTATCCCCAGGCTTGTCCACATCATCTGTGGGA
AACTCGCGTAAAATCAGGCGTTTTCGCCGATTTGCGAGGCTGGCCAGCTCCACGTCGCCGGCCGAAATCG
AGCCTGCCCCTCATCTGTCAACGCCGCGCCGGGTGAGTCGGCCCCTCAAGTGTCAACGTCCGCCCCTCAT
CTGTCAGTGAGGGCCAAGTTTTCCGCGAGGTATCCACAACGCCGGCGGCCGGCCGCGGTGTCTCGCACAC
GGCTTCGACGGCGTTTCTGGCGCGTTTGCAGGGCCATAGACGGCCGCCAGCCCAGCGGCGAGGGCAACCA
GCCCGG
